>Addgene plasmid #179034 | pBBK50 pHomL-RPL18Bp-ARC35-Link-Neon(gfp)-SSA1t-HomR (AmpR) | addgene full sequence | sequence record 360820 | Addgene NGS Result
TTACCAATGCTTAATCAGTGAGGCACCTATCTCAGCGATCTGTCTATTTCGTTCATCCATAGTTGCCTGA
CTCCCCGTCGTGTAGATAACTACGATACGGGAGGGCTTACCATCTGGCCCCAGTGCTGCAATGATACCGC
GGGACCCACGCTCACCGGCTCCAGATTTATCAGCAATAAACCAGCCAGCCGGAAGGGCCGAGCGCAGAAG
TGGTCCTGCAACTTTATCCGCCTCCATCCAGTCTATTAATTGTTGCCGGGAAGCTAGAGTAAGTAGTTCG
CCAGTTAATAGTTTGCGCAACGTTGTTGCCATTGCTACAGGCATCGTGGTGTCACGCTCGTCGTTTGGTA
TGGCTTCATTCAGCTCCGGTTCCCAACGATCAAGGCGAGTTACATGATCCCCCATGTTGTGCAAAAAAGC
GGTTAGCTCCTTCGGTCCTCCGATCGTTGTCAGAAGTAAGTTGGCCGCAGTGTTATCACTCATGGTTATG
GCAGCACTGCATAATTCTCTTACTGTCATGCCATCCGTAAGATGCTTTTCTGTGACTGGTGAGTACTCAA
CCAAGTCATTCTGAGAATAGTGTATGCGGCGACCGAGTTGCTCTTGCCCGGCGTCAATACGGGATAATAC
CGCGCCACATAGCAGAACTTTAAAAGTGCTCATCATTGGAAAACGTTCTTCGGGGCGAAAACTCTCAAGG
ATCTTACCGCTGTTGAGATCCAGTTCGATGTAACCCACTCGTGCACCCAACTGATCTTCAGCATCTTTTA
CTTTCACCAGCGTTTCTGGGTGAGCAAAAACAGGAAGGCAAAATGCCGCAAAAAAGGGAATAAGGGCGAC
ACGGAAATGTTGAATACTCATACTCTTCCTTTTTCAATATTATTGAAGCATTTATCAGGGTTATTGTCTC
ATGAGCGGATACATATTTGAATGTATTTAGAAAAATAAACAAATAGGGGTTCCGCGCACATTTCCCCGAA
AAGTGCCACCTGTCATGACCAAAATCCCTTAACGTGAGTTTTCGTTCCACTGAGCGTCAGACCCCGTAGA
AAAGATCAAAGGATCTTCTTGAGATCCTTTTTTTCTGCGCGTAATCTGCTGCTTGCAAACAAAAAAACCA
CCGCTACCAGCGGTGGTTTGTTTGCCGGATCAAGAGCTACCAACTCTTTTTCCGAAGGTAACTGGCTTCA
GCAGAGCGCAGATACCAAATACTGTTCTTCTAGTGTAGCCGTAGTTAGGCCACCACTTCAAGAACTCTGT
AGCACCGCCTACATACCTCGCTCTGCTAATCCTGTTACCAGTGGCTGCTGCCAGTGGCGATAAGTCGTGT
CTTACCGGGTTGGACTCAAGACGATAGTTACCGGATAAGGCGCAGCGGTCGGGCTGAACGGGGGGTTCGT
GCACACAGCCCAGCTTGGAGCGAACGACCTACACCGAACTGAGATACCTACAGCGTGAGCTATGAGAAAG
CGCCACGCTTCCCGAAGGGAGAAAGGCGGACAGGTATCCGGTAAGCGGCAGGGTCGGAACAGGAGAGCGC
ACGAGGGAGCTTCCAGGGGGAAACGCCTGGTATCTTTATAGTCCTGTCGGGTTTCGCCACCTCTGACTTG
AGCGTCGATTTTTGTGATGCTCGTCAGGGGGGCGGAGCCTATGGAAAAACGCCAGCAACGCGGCCTTTTT
ACGGTTCCTGGCCTTTTGCTGGCCTTTTGCTCACATGTTCTTTCCTGCGTTATCCCCTGATTCTGTGGAT
AACCGTGCGGCCGCCAATGTTATCTATTGGCAGATGTTCATACGGGGCTTTCAAATATTGATGAAATTAT
GTGATGTTTAGAAGAAGATTCGAACTGTTTTCAGTAGATTTGGTAACTGTGCAACCATAACTCATGCCCC
CTATTTATCGGCATTGAGATTGTAAAGGAAGTAAAACGCATTTTTGCAGATCTGTTCTCTTATGTATTTT
TAATCGTCCTTGTATGGAAGTATCAAAGGGGACGTTCTTCACCTCCTTGGAAAACGCAAACTTTCTTTTT
GCCTATCACAGTATCTTATCGAGCTAACTATTTTCGACACACATGAAAAAGCAGAAATATTAACGAAAAA
GAAAAGAAAGACCATGTCATGTACGGGCAATCAGAATATGCAAGATGAGCGGGAACGGGCGAAATGTGCA
CGCGCACAACTTACGAAACGCGGATGAGTCACTGACAGCCACCGCAGAGGTTCTGACTCCTACTGAGCTC
TATTGGAGGTGGCAGAACCGGTAATCCCACAGTGAGCAACTTGACAAACCAACAGATATAGGCTGTGTCT
TAAAATATACCATCCAATACCTTGATGAACTTTTCAAAGATGACTAAAATAAGTGAAATTTCAACATTAA
CTTCGAGCTGTAAACACAGTGGTTTCTTTGCATAAACACCATCAGCCTCAAGTCGTCAAGTAAAGATTTC
GTGTTCATGCAGATAGATAACAATCTATATGTTGATAATTAGCGTTGCCTCATCAATGCGTACACGAAGA
ATATACTAAAAAATGAGCAGGCAAGATAAACGAAGGCAAAGATGACAGAGCAGAAAGCCCTAGTAAAGCG
TATTACAAATGAAACCAAGATTCAGATTGCGATCCCTGAATTCGCATCTAGATGGTAGAGCCACAAACAG
CCGGTACAAGCAACGATCTCCAGGACCATCTGAATCATGCGCGGATGACACGAACTCACGACGGCGATCA
CAGACATTAACCCACAGTACAGACACTGCGACAACGTGGCAATTCGTCGCAATACCGTCTCACTGAACTG
GCCGATAATTGCAGACGAACGAAGAGGATGTCCAATATTTTTTTTAAGGAATAAGGATACTTCAAGACTA
GATTCCCCCCTGCATTCCCATCAGAACCGTAAACCTTGGCGCTTTCCTTGGGAAGTATTCAAGAAGTGCC
TTGTCCGGTTTCTGTGGCTCACAAACCAGCGCGCCCGATATGGCTTTCTTTTCACTTATGAATGTACCAG
TACGGGACAATTAGAACGCTCCTGTAACAATCTCTTTGCAAATGTGGGGTTACATTCTAACCATGTCACA
CTGCTGACGAAATTCAAAGTAAAAAAAAATGGGACCACGTCTTGAGAACGATAGATTTTCTTTATTTTAC
ATTGAACAGTCGTTGTCTCAGCGCGCTTTATGTTTTCATTCATACTTCATATTATAAAATAACAAAAGAA
GAATTTCATATTCACGCCCAAGAAATCAGGCTGCTTTCCAAATGCAATTGACACTTCATTAGCCATCACA
CAAAACTCTTTCTTGCTGGAGCTTCTTTTAAAAAAGACCTCAGTACACCAAACACGTTACCCGACCTCGT
TATTTTACGACAACTATGATAAAATTCTGAAGAAAAAATAAAAAAATTTTCATACTTCTTGCTTTTATTT
AAACCATTGAATGATTTCTTTTGAACAAAACTACCTGTTTCACCAAAGGAAATAGAAAGAAAAAATCAAT
TAGAAGAAAACAAAAAACAAAAGATCTATGCTACACTTACAACCACAAAACCTTCTCATCCAAAAGACAC
TGAATGAAGCGATAGAGGCACTTCGCAAGGGTTCGCCGTTGACCATGGACAGAATTGTTTCCGATTTCGA
CTATACCACCTACCACATTTCAAACACAGCAGAAGATAAGTCCATTCTGTTGTTGAGTGTTAAGACCAAA
GCTTGGGTAAGTGTCTCTGAGTGCCAATTGGACGGTTCTTTGACGTTACTGAAGTTTCTGGCCGACCACT
ACTCCTCTTTGGGTGGGGTGACTATCCCAAGTGAAGTGGAGCCCGGCTATGACTACACTCTTCAGATTAC
GTTGGCCGAATTGGTTCAAGAATCGATTTTACAACTGTCTGTTTTGAAGACCATTATATTGAGTTTTCCC
TTCGAATTGGCCATTTCGAAGTTTATTGAACTAAGCCAGCAGCAACCGGCACCTGTCGAAGCAGAAATTA
CTGGCGGTGAGGTTGCTGCCAATGGAGACAACACTTTGTTCACAATCAAGTATCGTGACGAGGAGAACAT
CTTCATCAAACCTTCCAATGACAGAGTTACCATAATCTTCGAGACTATTTTTCAAGACGAAACAGATAAA
ATTTTTGGCAAGGTCTTTTTACAAGAATTCGTGGATGCACGTAAGAGAAACCGTCAAATCCAATCCGCTC
CACAAGTTTTATACTCACATGAACCACCATTGGAGTTGAAGAGACTATATCAACCACCTAAAGTTGCAGA
GCAAAGTAGAAGATTTATCACGTTTGTTCTTTTCCCACGTCATTTCCAGACAAAAGAGTTGCAATTCCAT
TCAATTTGCCAGTTAACATTGTTTAGAAACTACTTCCATTATCACATAAAGTGCTCTAAAGCCTACATGC
ACTCCAGAATGAGATTCAGAGTGGACTCGTTCATCAAAGTCTTAAATAGAGCCAAGGTGGACGAAGATGA
TGAAAATGATGAATTGAGTGCAGAAGGCAGACAACAGGCAAGAAGAACCTTCACCGGTAGAAAGATTGTC
TACGGATCCGGTCCTTCTGGCCCAACTGGCATGGTTTCTAAGGGTGAAGAAGATAACATGGCTTCTTTGC
CAGCCACCCACGAGTTGCACATCTTCGGTTCCATTAACGGTGTCGACTTCGATATGGTCGGTCAAGGTAC
CGGTAACCCAAACGACGGTTACGAAGAATTGAACTTGAAGTCTACCAAGGGCGACTTGCAGTTCTCCCCT
TGGATTTTGGTTCCACACATCGGTTACGGTTTCCACCAATACTTGCCATACCCAGACGGTATGTCCCCAT
TCCAAGCCGCCATGGTTGACGGTTCTGGTTACCAAGTCCACAGAACCATGCAATTCGAAGATGGTGCTTC
CTTGACCGTGAACTACAGATACACCTACGAAGGTTCTCACATCAAGGGCGAAGCCCAAGTTAAGGGTACC
GGTTTCCCTGCTGACGGTCCAGTCATGACTAACTCCTTGACCGCTGCTGACTGGTGTCGTTCCAAGAAAA
CCTACCCAAACGATAAGACCATCATTTCCACTTTCAAGTGGTCCTACACCACCGGTAACGGCAAGAGATA
CCGCTCTACCGCTCGTACCACCTACACCTTCGCCAAGCCAATGGCTGCCAACTACTTGAAGAACCAGCCT
ATGTACGTTTTCCGTAAGACCGAGCTGAAGCATTCCAAGACTGAATTGAACTTCAAGGAATGGCAAAAGG
CTTTCACCGACGTCATGGGTATGGACGAATTGTACAAGTAACTCGAGTGGCGCCAATTGGTGCGGCAATT
GATAATAACGAAAATGTCTTTTAATGATCTGGGTATAATGAGGAATTTTCCGAACGTTTTTACTTTATAT
ATATATATACATGTAACATATATTCTATACGCTATAGAGAAAGGAAATTTTTCAATTAAAAAAAAAATAG
AGAAAGAGTTTCACTTCTTGATTATCGCTAACACTAATGGTTGAAGTACTGCTACTTTAATTTTATGCTG
CCAATGAGACGACGGGGTCATCACGGCTCATCATGCGCCAAACAAATGTGTGCAATACACGCTCGGATGA
CTGCATGATGACCGCACTGACTGGGGACAGCAGATCCACCTAAGCCTGTGAGAGAAGCAGACACCCGACA
GATCAAGGCAGTTAACTAGTGCACTGCAGTACAAATCGTCCCCAACAAAAGTGGGCTCTCAAAATTCATC
ACATTTAAATGCATATAGGAAGAGCAACAGTTGGTTTGCATCTGATGTTCCTTAAAGATTTCGACATAAT
GTGCGAAGTAGATCCCTTCAGCACTGTACTTGTTTTTGCGACTAGATTGTAAATCATTCTTTATTTAATC
TCTTTCTTTAACTACTGCTTAAAGTATAATTTGGTCCGTAGTTTAATAACTATACTAAGCGAACGCTCTC
TCGAAATTTTTCTTAACGCGTCCTTGTACTGCGTCTAACGCTTTTGCCACTTGGATTTCTATTATAGGAA
ATAGTCTCACTTACTGGGCGACGAATTTTCGCGTTTTGATGAAGCACAGGAAGAATTTCTTTATGCTCAG
AAGTTTGACAGCAAGCAAGTTCATCATTCGAACTAGCCTTATTGTTTTAGTTCAGTGACAGCGAACTGCC
GTACTCGATGCTTTATTTCTCACGGTAGAGCGGAAGAACAGATAGATCCCTACATATTGCTACCACTTCT
ATTACACAATAGTTTCAATAGCTTGCAGCGTAGCTAAACTCTAAAATTTATCTAAATCACTCATATAAAC
CGAACCCTTCCCCTTCCGCTTATAGTACAGCTGATGCTCCTTCACTATTTTAACATGTGGAATTCTTGAA
AGAATGAAATCGCCATGCCAAGCCATCACACGGTCTTTTATGCAATTGATTGACCGCCTGCAACACATAG
GCAGTAAAATTTTTACAAGCAGTAGCAGAACAGGCCACACAATCGCAAGTGATTAACGTCCACACAGGTA
TAGGGTTTCTGGACCATATGATACATGCTCTGGCCAAGCATTCCGGCTGGTCGCTAATCGTTGAGTGCCG
AGCGGCCGCGATTATCAAAAAGGATCTTCACCTAGATCCTTTTAAATTAAAAATGAAGTTTTAAATCAAT
CTAAAGTATATATGAGTAAACTTGGTCTGACAG
Features (pLannotate 1.2.2; 10 found; start..end, strand, type, name):
      1..861     -  CDS            AmpR: β-lactamase; bla; confers resistance to ampicillin, carbenicillin, and related antibiotics
    862..966     -  promoter       AmpR promoter: bla
   1069..1657    +  rep_origin     ori: high-copy-number ColE1/pMB1/pBR322/pUC origin of replication
   2391..2510    +  rep_origin     ARS1 (fragment): S. cerevisiae autonomously replicating sequence ARS1/ARS416
   2515..2561    +  promoter       HIS3 promoter (fragment): S. cerevisiae HIS3
   2562..2624    +  CDS            HIS3 (fragment): imidazoleglycerol-phosphate dehydratase, required for histidine biosynthesis; S. cerevisiae HIS3; yeast auxotrophic marker
   3528..4553    +  CDS            ARC35: ARPC2_YEAST - Experimental evidence at protein level: Swiss-Prot protein existence level 1. Functions as actin-binding component of the Arp2/3 complex which is involved in regulation of actin polymerization and together with an activating nucleation-promoting factor (NPF) mediates the formation of branched actin networks. Seems to contact the mother actin filament (By similarity). From Saccharomyces cerevisiae (strain ATCC 204508 / S288c) (Baker's yeast).
   4581..5288    +  CDS            mNeonGreen: mNeonGreen is a basic (constitutively fluorescent) green/yellow fluorescent protein published in 2013, derived from Branchiostoma lanceolatum. It is reported to be a very rapidly-maturing monomer with moderate acid sensitivity.
   6334..6360    +  rep_origin     ARS1 (fragment): S. cerevisiae autonomously replicating sequence ARS1/ARS416
   6457..6578    +  CDS            HIS3 (fragment): imidazoleglycerol-phosphate dehydratase, required for histidine biosynthesis; S. cerevisiae HIS3; yeast auxotrophic marker
