[The description below was written by a language model from this plasmid's Addgene catalogue record and pLannotate feature annotations shown in this document.]
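Description:
pBBK50 pHomL-RPL18Bp-ARC35-Link-Neon(gfp)-SSA1t-HomR is a yeast integration-cassette plasmid from the Markerless Yeast Localization and Overexpression (MyLO) CRISPR-Cas9 toolkit, assembled by BsaI Golden Gate cloning in the pYTK089 backbone. In E. coli it is maintained at high copy through a ColE1/pUC-type origin and selected with ampicillin via the bla gene and its native promoter. The record describes no complete yeast selection marker or functional yeast replication origin. The annotation detects only short fragments of ARS1, the HIS3 promoter and the HIS3 coding sequence on either side of the expression cassette. Their positions suggest they lie within the left and right homology arms (HomL and HomR) named in the plasmid title, although the record does not state the genomic target locus.

The payload is a single S. cerevisiae expression unit. The RPL18B promoter drives the ARC35 open reading frame, which is joined through a short linker to mNeonGreen, a bright, fast-maturing monomeric green/yellow fluorescent protein, and the unit ends with the SSA1 terminator. The promoter and terminator are named in the title but not picked up by the automated annotation. ARC35 encodes the ARPC2 subunit of the Arp2/3 complex, which nucleates branched actin networks, so the C-terminally tagged fusion acts as a live-cell marker for the actin cytoskeleton. The flanking homology arms allow the cassette to serve as a repair template for Cas9-assisted, markerless chromosomal integration. The resulting strains stably express the fluorescent marker and can be used in colocalization and subcellular localization studies.
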