Addgene plasmid #179034: pBBK50 pHomL-RPL18Bp-ARC35-Link-Neon(gfp)-SSA1t-HomR (AmpR)
Purpose: Vector containing a yeast integration cassette for RPL18B-driven expression of ARC35-Link-Neon(gfp), a marker for the actin cytoskeleton
Depositing lab: Vincent Martin. Depositing organization: Concordia University. Publication: The MyLo CRISPR-Cas9 Toolkit: A Markerless Yeast Localization and Overexpression CRISPR-Cas9 Toolkit. Bean BDM, Whiteway M, Martin VJJ. G3 (Bethesda). 2022 Jun 16. pii: 6609175. doi: 10.1093/g3journal/jkac154. PubMed 35708612.
Backbone
  Vector backbone: pYTK089 (ColE1, AmpR)
  Vector type: Yeast Expression
Growth in bacteria
  Bacterial resistance: Ampicillin, 100 μg/mL
  Growth temperature: 37°C
  Growth strain: DH5alpha
  Copy number: High Copy
Gene/Insert
  Gene/Insert name: RPL18Bp-ARC35-Link-Neon(gfp)
  Species: S. cerevisiae (budding yeast)
  Cloning method: Restriction Enzyme; 5′ cloning site Unknown (unknown if destroyed); 3′ cloning site Unknown (unknown if destroyed)
Terms and licenses: Academic/Nonprofit Terms; Industry Terms: Not Available to Industry
Depositor comments: Part of the Markerless Yeast Localization and Overexpression (MyLO) CRISPR-Cas9 Toolkit. Vector cloned using BsaI Golden Gate cloning
How to cite: pBBK50 pHomL-RPL18Bp-ARC35-Link-Neon(gfp)-SSA1t-HomR (AmpR) was a gift from Vincent Martin (Addgene plasmid # 179034 ; http://n2t.net/addgene:179034 ; RRID:Addgene_179034)
